>Addgene plasmid #124525 | AlphaC | depositor full sequence | sequence record 257552 | AlphaC sequence 2815 bps
TAACGGTACCGTCTCAAATGGGAGAGAGACCCCTGTTGACAATTAATCATCGGCATAGTATATCGGCATA
GTATAATACGACAAGGTGAGGAACTAAACCCAGGAGGCAGATCATGACCATGATTACGCCAAGCTATTTA
GGTGACACTATAGAATACTCAAGCTTGCATGCCTGCAGGTCGACTCTAGAGGATCCCCGGGTACCGAGCT
CGAATTCGCCCTATAGTGAGTCGTATTACAATTCACTGGCCGTCGTTTTACAACGTCGTGACTGGGAAAA
CCCTGGCGTTACCCAACTTAATCGCCTTGCAGCACATCCCCCTTTCGCCAGCTGGCGTAATAGCGAAGAG
GCCCGCACCGATCGCCCTTCCCAACAGTTGCGCAGCCTGAATGGCGAATGACGCCTGATGCGGTATTTTC
TCCTTACGCATCTGTGCGGTATTTCACACCGCATATGGTGCACTCTCAGTACAATCTGCTCTGATGCCGC
ATAGGGTCTCTCGCTGCTTTGAGACGGTACCTGACACGGTTATCCACAGAATCAGGGGATAACGCAGGAA
AGAACATGTGAGCAAAAGGCCAGCAAAAGGCCAGGAACCGTAAAAAGGCCGCGTTGCTGGCGTTTTTCCA
TAGGCTCCGCCCCCCTGACGAGCATCACAAAAATCGACGCTCAAGTCAGAGGTGGCGAAACCCGACAGGA
CTATAAAGATACCAGGCGTTTCCCCCTGGAAGCTCCCTCGTGCGCTCTCCTGTTCCGACCCTGCCGCTTA
CCGGATACCTGTCCGCCTTTCTCCCTTCGGGAAGCGTGGCGCTTTCTCATAGCTCACGCTGTAGGTATCT
CAGTTCGGTGTAGGTCGTTCGCTCCAAGCTGGGCTGTGTGCACGAACCCCCCGTTCAGCCCGACCGCTGC
GCCTTATCCGGTAACTATCGTCTTGAGTCCAACCCGGTAAGACACGACTTATCGCCACTGGCAGCAGCCA
CTGGTAACAGGATTAGCAGAGCGAGGTATGTAGGCGGTGCTACAGAGTTCTTGAAGTGGTGGCCTAACTA
CGGCTACACTAGAAGAACAGTATTTGGTATCTGCGCTCTGCTGAAGCCAGTTACCTTCGGAAAAAGAGTT
GGTAGCTCTTGATCCGGCAAACAAACCACCGCTGGTAGCGGTGGTTTTTTTGTTTGCAAGCAGCAGATTA
CGCGCAGAAAAAAAGGATCTCAAGAAGATCCTTTGATCTTTTCTACGGGGTCTGACGCTCAGTGGAACGA
AAACTCACGTTAAGGGATTTTGGTCATGAGATTATCAAAAAGGATCTTCACCTAGATCCTTTTGTGATGA
TCGGCACGTAAGAGGTTCCAACTTTCACCATAATGAAATAAGATCACTACCGGGCGTATTTTTTGAGTTA
TCGAGATTTTCAGGAGCTAAGGAAGCTAAAATGAGCCATATTCAACGGGAAACGTCTTGCTCAAGGCCGC
GATTAAATTCCAACATGGATGCTGATTTATATGGGTATAAATGGGCTCGCGATAATGTCGGGCAATCAGG
TGCGACAATCTACCGATTGTATGGGAAGCCCGATGCGCCAGAGTTGTTTCTGAAACATGGCAAAGGTAGC
GTTGCCAATGATGTTACAGATGAGATGGTCAGACTAAACTGGCTGACGGAATTTATGCCTCTTCCGACCA
TCAAGCATTTTATCCGTACTCCTGATGATGCATGGTTACTCACCACTGCGATCCCAGGGAAAACAGCATT
CCAGGTATTAGAAGAATATCCTGATTCAGGTGAAAATATTGTTGATGCGCTGGCAGTGTTCCTGCGCCGG
TTGCATTCGATTCCTGTTTGTAATTGTCCTTTTAACAGCGATCGCGTATTTCGACTCGCTCAGGCGCAAT
CACGAATGAATAACGGTTTGGTTGATGCGAGTGATTTTGATGACGAGCGTAATGGCTGGCCTGTTGAACA
AGTCTGGAAAGAAATGCATAAACTTTTGCCATTCTCACCGGATTCAGTCGTCACTCATGGTGATTTCTCA
CTTGATAACCTTATTTTTGACGAGGGGAAATTAATAGGTTGTATTGATGTTGGACGAGTCGGAATCGCAG
ACCGATACCAGGATCTTGCCATCCTATGGAACTGCCTCGGTGAGTTTTCTCCTTCATTACAGAAACGGCT
TTTTCAAAAATATGGTATTGATAATCCTGATATGAATAAATTGCAGTTTCATTTGATGCTCGATGAGTTT
TTCTGATTTTTTTTAAGGCAGTTATTGGTGCCCTTAAACGCCTGGTTGCTACGCCTGAATAAGTGATAAT
AAGCGGATGAATGGCAGAAATTCGATGATAAGCTGTCAAACATGATGT
[125 nt withheld, positions 2359-2483]
C
[91 nt withheld, positions 2485-2575]
AGGGTGATGGTTCACGTAGTGGGCCAGCGCCCTGATAGACGGTTTTTCGCCCTTTGACGTTGGAGTCCAC
GTTCTTT
[37 nt withheld, positions 2653-2689]
ACCCTATCTCGGTCTATTCTTTTGATTTATAAGGGATTTTGCCGATTTCGGCCTATTGGTTAAAAAATGA
GCTGATTTAACAAAAATTTAACGCGAATTTTAACAAAATATTAACGCTTACAATTT
Features (pLannotate 1.2.2; 11 found; start..end, strand, type, name):
     35..82      +  promoter       EM7 promoter: synthetic bacterial promoter&nbsp
    136..154     +  promoter       SP6 promoter: promoter for bacteriophage SP6 RNA polymerase
    161..217     -  misc_feature   MCS: pUC18/19 multiple cloning site
    220..238     -  promoter       T7 promoter: promoter for bacteriophage T7 RNA polymerase
    241..398     +  CDS            lacZα (fragment): LacZα fragment of β-galactosidase; lacZ fragment
    404..494     -  misc_feature   bom (fragment): basis of mobility region from pBR322
    625..1213    -  rep_origin     ori: high-copy-number ColE1/pMB1/pBR322/pUC origin of replication
   1328..1430    +  promoter       cat promoter: promoter of the E. coli cat gene encoding chloramphenicol acetyltransferase
   1431..2244    +  CDS            KanR (fragment): aminoglycoside phosphotransferase; aph(3')-Ia; confers resistance to kanamycin in bacteria or G418 (Geneticin®) in eukaryotes
   2332..2349    -  promoter       tet promoter (fragment): E. coli promoter for tetracycline efflux protein gene
   2360..2815    +  rep_origin     f1 ori (sequence partly withheld): f1 bacteriophage origin of replication; arrow indicates direction of (+) strand synthesis
