>Addgene plasmid #124525 | AlphaC | addgene full sequence | sequence record 272181 | Addgene NGS Result
[56 nt withheld, positions 1-56]
AGGGTGATGGTTCACGTAGTGGGCCAGCGCCCTGATAGACGGTTTTTCGCCCTTTGACGTTGGAGTCCAC
GTTCTTT
[37 nt withheld, positions 134-170]
ACCCTATCTCGGTCTATTCTTTTGATTTATAAGGGATTTTGCCGATTTCGGCCTATTGGTTAAAAAATGA
GCTGATTTAACAAAAATTTAACGCGAATTTTAACAAAATATTAACGCTTACAATTTTAACGGTACCGTCT
CAAATGGGAGAGAGACCCCTGTTGACAATTAATCATCGGCATAGTATATCGGCATAGTATAATACGACAA
GGTGAGGAACTAAACCCAGGAGGCAGATCATGACCATGATTACGCCAAGCTATTTAGGTGACACTATAGA
ATACTCAAGCTTGCATGCCTGCAGGTCGACTCTAGAGGATCCCCGGGTACCGAGCTCGAATTCGCCCTAT
AGTGAGTCGTATTACAATTCACTGGCCGTCGTTTTACAACGTCGTGACTGGGAAAACCCTGGCGTTACCC
AACTTAATCGCCTTGCAGCACATCCCCCTTTCGCCAGCTGGCGTAATAGCGAAGAGGCCCGCACCGATCG
CCCTTCCCAACAGTTGCGCAGCCTGAATGGCGAATGACGCCTGATGCGGTATTTTCTCCTTACGCATCTG
TGCGGTATTTCACACCGCATATGGTGCACTCTCAGTACAATCTGCTCTGATGCCGCATAGGGTCTCTCGC
TGCTTTGAGACGGTACCTGACACGGTTATCCACAGAATCAGGGGATAACGCAGGAAAGAACATGTGAGCA
AAAGGCCAGCAAAAGGCCAGGAACCGTAAAAAGGCCGCGTTGCTGGCGTTTTTCCATAGGCTCCGCCCCC
CTGACGAGCATCACAAAAATCGACGCTCAAGTCAGAGGTGGCGAAACCCGACAGGACTATAAAGATACCA
GGCGTTTCCCCCTGGAAGCTCCCTCGTGCGCTCTCCTGTTCCGACCCTGCCGCTTACCGGATACCTGTCC
GCCTTTCTCCCTTCGGGAAGCGTGGCGCTTTCTCATAGCTCACGCTGTAGGTATCTCAGTTCGGTGTAGG
TCGTTCGCTCCAAGCTGGGCTGTGTGCACGAACCCCCCGTTCAGCCCGACCGCTGCGCCTTATCCGGTAA
CTATCGTCTTGAGTCCAACCCGGTAAGACACGACTTATCGCCACTGGCAGCAGCCACTGGTAACAGGATT
AGCAGAGCGAGGTATGTAGGCGGTGCTACAGAGTTCTTGAAGTGGTGGCCTAACTACGGCTACACTAGAA
GAACAGTATTTGGTATCTGCGCTCTGCTGAAGCCAGTTACCTTCGGAAAAAGAGTTGGTAGCTCTTGATC
CGGCAAACAAACCACCGCTGGTAGCGGTGGTTTTTTTGTTTGCAAGCAGCAGATTACGCGCAGAAAAAAA
GGATCTCAAGAAGATCCTTTGATCTTTTCTACGGGGTCTGACGCTCAGTGGAACGAAAACTCACGTTAAG
GGATTTTGGTCATGAGATTATCAAAAAGGATCTTCACCTAGATCCTTTTGTGATGATCGGCACGTAAGAG
GTTCCAACTTTCACCATAATGAAATAAGATCACTACCGGGCGTATTTTTTGAGTTATCGAGATTTTCAGG
AGCTAAGGAAGCTAAAATGAGCCATATTCAACGGGAAACGTCTTGCTCAAGGCCGCGATTAAATTCCAAC
ATGGATGCTGATTTATATGGGTATAAATGGGCTCGCGATAATGTCGGGCAATCAGGTGCGACAATCTACC
GATTGTATGGGAAGCCCGATGCGCCAGAGTTGTTTCTGAAACATGGCAAAGGTAGCGTTGCCAATGATGT
TACAGATGAGATGGTCAGACTAAACTGGCTGACGGAATTTATGCCTCTTCCGACCATCAAGCATTTTATC
CGTACTCCTGATGATGCATGGTTACTCACCACTGCGATCCCAGGGAAAACAGCATTCCAGGTATTAGAAG
AATATCCTGATTCAGGTGAAAATATTGTTGATGCGCTGGCAGTGTTCCTGCGCCGGTTGCATTCGATTCC
TGTTTGTAATTGTCCTTTTAACAGCGATCGCGTATTTCGACTCGCTCAGGCGCAATCACGAATGAATAAC
GGTTTGGTTGATGCGAGTGATTTTGATGACGAGCGTAATGGCTGGCCTGTTGAACAAGTCTGGAAAGAAA
TGCATAAACTTTTGCCATTCTCACCGGATTCAGTAGTCACTCATGGTGATTTCTCACTTGATAACCTTAT
TTTTGACGAGGGGAAATTAATAGGTTGTATTGATGTTGGACGAGTCGGAATCGCAGACCGATACCAGGAT
CTTGCCATCCTATGGAACTGCCTCGGTGAGTTTTCTCCTTCATTACAGAAACGGCTTTTTCAAAAATATG
GTATTGATAATCCTGATATGAATAAATTGCAGTTTCATTTGATGCTCGATGAGTTTTTCTGATTTTTTTT
AAGGCAGTTATTGGTGCCCTTAAACGCCTGGTTGCTACGCCTGAATAAGTGATAATAAGCGGATGAATGG
CAGAAATTCGATGATAAGCTGTCAAACATGATGT
[125 nt withheld, positions 2655-2779]
C
[35 nt withheld, positions 2781-2815]
Features (pLannotate 1.2.2; 11 found; start..end, strand, type, name):
    331..378     +  promoter       EM7 promoter: synthetic bacterial promoter&nbsp
    432..450     +  promoter       SP6 promoter: promoter for bacteriophage SP6 RNA polymerase
    457..513     -  misc_feature   MCS: pUC18/19 multiple cloning site
    516..534     -  promoter       T7 promoter: promoter for bacteriophage T7 RNA polymerase
    537..694     +  CDS            lacZα (fragment): LacZα fragment of β-galactosidase; lacZ fragment
    700..790     -  misc_feature   bom (fragment): basis of mobility region from pBR322
    921..1509    -  rep_origin     ori: high-copy-number ColE1/pMB1/pBR322/pUC origin of replication
   1624..1726    +  promoter       cat promoter: promoter of the E. coli cat gene encoding chloramphenicol acetyltransferase
   1727..2540    +  CDS            KanR (fragment): aminoglycoside phosphotransferase; aph(3')-Ia; confers resistance to kanamycin in bacteria or G418 (Geneticin®) in eukaryotes
   2628..2645    -  promoter       tet promoter (fragment): E. coli promoter for tetracycline efflux protein gene
   2656..296     +  rep_origin     f1 ori (across the origin) (sequence partly withheld): f1 bacteriophage origin of replication; arrow indicates direction of (+) strand synthesis
