[The description below was written by a language model from this plasmid's Addgene catalogue record and pLannotate feature annotations shown in this document.]
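Description:
AlphaC (pColE1_AlphaC) is an empty destination vector for GoldenBraid 2.0-style modular DNA assembly, built on a small, self-made ColE1-derived backbone. The depositor describes it as a new GB2.0-type vector that expands the set of Alpha-level plasmids. It replicates in E. coli at high copy from a ColE1/pUC-type origin, next to a fragment of the pBR322 bom region. Selection is with kanamycin, through an aph(3')-Ia aminoglycoside phosphotransferase gene that the annotation places directly downstream of a cat promoter. An f1 bacteriophage origin is also present, along with a short tet promoter fragment that appears to be a backbone remnant. The two sequence records, one from the depositor and one from repository sequencing, are both 2,815 nt and carry the same eleven features in the same order, differing only in where numbering starts. The catalogue backbone size of 2,334 bp is smaller; the record does not explain the difference.

The cloning site is a placeholder cassette with an EM7 synthetic bacterial promoter, SP6 and T7 phage promoters flanking a pUC18/19 polylinker, and a lacZα fragment. In vectors of this type such a cassette usually serves as a blue/white screening marker that is displaced when parts are assembled in, although the record does not say this explicitly. Assembled units can be released with BsmBI for cloning into Omega-level vectors, allowing iterative build-up of multigene constructs. The vector carries no eukaryotic promoter, reporter or selection cassette of its own, so its listing for mammalian, insect and bacterial expression and synthetic biology reflects the cargo it can receive. The associated publication concerns assembly of multiplex luciferase reporter plasmids for monitoring up to six cellular signaling pathways at once.
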