Addgene plasmid #124525: AlphaC
Purpose: (Empty Backbone) pColE1_AlphaC
Depositing lab: Koen Venken. Depositing organization: Baylor College of Medicine. Publication: Rapid and Efficient Synthetic Assembly of Multiplex Luciferase Reporter Plasmids for the Simultaneous Monitoring of Up to Six Cellular Signaling Pathways. Sarrion-Perdigones A, Gonzalez Y, Venken KJT. Curr Protoc Mol Biol. 2020 Jun;131(1):e121. doi: 10.1002/cpmb.121. PubMed 32539183.
Backbone
  Vector backbone: ColE1 derived
  Backbone manufacturer: Venken Lab, self made
  Backbone size (bp): 2334
  Vector type: Mammalian Expression, Bacterial Expression, Insect Expression, Synthetic Biology
Growth in bacteria
  Bacterial resistance: Kanamycin, 50 μg/mL
  Growth temperature: 37°C
  Growth strain: DH5alpha
  Copy number: High Copy
Gene/Insert
  Cloning method: Restriction Enzyme
  Sequencing primers: 5′ aat gag ctg att taa caa aaa ttt aac gcg; 3′ ctt ttt acg gtt cct ggc ctt ttg
Terms and licenses: Academic/Nonprofit Terms; Industry Terms: Not Available to Industry
Depositor comments: This is a new GB2.0-type vector, that expands the Alpha level. Any assembled unit(s) can be released with BsmBI for further cloning into Omega level vectors.
How to cite: AlphaC was a gift from Koen Venken (Addgene plasmid # 124525 ; http://n2t.net/addgene:124525 ; RRID:Addgene_124525)
